>Addgene plasmid #194432 | pCMV-APOBEC1-YTHD422N | addgene full sequence | sequence record 382432 | Addgene NGS Result
ATATGCCAAGTACGCCCCCTATTGACGTCAATGACGGTAAATGGCCCGCCTGGCATTATGCCCAGTACAT
GACCTTATGGGACTTTCCTACTTGGCAGTACATCTACGTATTAGTCATCGCTATTACCATGGTGATGCGG
TTTTGGCAGTACATCAATGGGCGTGGATAGCGGTTTGACTCACGGGGATTTCCAAGTCTCCACCCCATTG
ACGTCAATGGGAGTTTGTTTTGGCACCAAAATCAACGGGACTTTCCAAAATGTCGTAACAACTCCGCCCC
ATTGACGCAAATGGGCGGTAGGCGTGTACGGTGGGAGGTCTATATAAGCAGAGCTGGTTTAGTGAACCGT
CAGATCCGCTAGAGATCCGCGGCCGCTAATACGACTCACTATAGGGAGAGCCGCCACCATGAGCTCAGAG
ACTGGCCCAGTGGCTGTGGACCCCACATTGAGACGGCGGATCGAGCCCCATGAGTTTGAGGTATTCTTCG
ATCCGAGAGAGCTCCGCAAGGAGACCTGCCTGCTTTACGAAATTAATTGGGGGGGCCGGCACTCCATTTG
GCGACATACATCACAGAACACTAACAAGCACGTCGAAGTCAACTTCATCGAGAAGTTCACGACAGAAAGA
TATTTCTGTCCGAACACAAGGTGCAGCATTACCTGGTTTCTCAGCTGGAGCCCATGCGGCGAATGTAGTA
GGGCCATCACTGAATTCCTGTCAAGGTATCCCCACGTCACTCTGTTTATTTACATCGCAAGGCTGTACCA
CCACGCTGACCCCCGCAATCGACAAGGCCTGCGGGATTTGATCTCTTCAGGTGTGACTATCCAAATTATG
ACTGAGCAGGAGTCAGGATACTGCTGGAGAAACTTTGTGAATTATAGCCCGAGTAATGAAGCCCACTGGC
CTAGGTATCCCCATCTGTGGGTACGACTGTACGTTCTTGAACTGTACTGCATCATACTGGGCCTGCCTCC
TTGTCTCAACATTCTGAGAAGGAAGCAGCCACAGCTGACATTCTTTACCATCGCTCTTCAGTCTTGTCAT
TACCAGCGACTGCCCCCACACATTCTCTGGGCCACCGGGTTGAAAAGCGGCAGCGAGACTCCCGGGACCT
CAGAGTCCGCCACACCAGAACCCCACCCAGTGTTGGAGAAGCTTCGGTCCATTAATAACTATAACCCCAA
AGATTTTGACTGGAATCTGAAACATGGCCGGGTTTTCATCATTAAGAGCTACTCTGAGGACAATATTCAC
CGTTCCATTAAGTATAATATTTGGTGCAGCACAGAGCATGGTAACAAGAGACTGGATGCTGCTTATCGTT
CCATGAACGGGAAAGGCCCCGTTTACTTACTTTTCAGTGTCAACGGCAGTGGACACTTCTGTGGCGTGGC
AGAAATGAAATCTGCTGTGGACTACAACACATGTGCAGGTGTGTGGTCCCAGGACAAATGGAAGGGTCGT
TTTGATGTCAGGTGGATTTTTGTGAAGGACGTTCCCAATAGCCAACTGCGACACATTCGCCTAGAGAACA
ACGAGAATAAACCAGTGACCAACTCTAGGGACACTCAGGAAGTGCCTCTGGAAAAGGCTAAGCAGGTGTT
GAAAATTATAGCCAGCTACAAGCACACCACTTCCATTTTTGATGACTTCTCACACTATGAGAAACGCCAA
GAGGAAGAAGAAAGTGTTAAAAAGGAACGTCAAGGTCGTGGGAAACTCGAGTACCCCTACGACGTGCCCG
ACTACGCCTGAGTTTAAACCCGAAACTTAAACCCGCTGATCAGCCTCGACTGTGCCTTCTAGTTGCCAGC
CATCTGTTGTTTGCCCCTCCCCCGTGCCTTCCTTGACCCTGGAAGGTGCCACTCCCACTGTCCTTTCCTA
ATAAAATGAGGAAATTGCATCGCATTGTCTGAGTAGGTGTCATTCTATTCTGGGGGGTGGGGTGGGGCAG
GACAGCAAGGGGGAGGATTGGGAAGACAATAGCAGGCATGCTGGGGATGCGGTGGGCTCTATGGCTTCTG
AGGCGGAAAGAACCAGCTGGGGCTCGATACCGTCGACCTCTAGCTAGAGCTTGGCGTAATCATGGTCATA
GCTGTTTCCTGTGTGAAATTGTTATCCGCTCACAATTCCACACAACATACGAGCCGGAAGCATAAAGTGT
AAAGCCTAGGGTGCCTAATGAGTGAGCTAACTCACATTAATTGCGTTGCGCTCACTGCCCGCTTTCCAGT
CGGGAAACCTGTCGTGCCAGCTGCATTAATGAATCGGCCAACGCGCGGGGAGAGGCGGTTTGCGTATTGG
GCGCTCTTCCGCTTCCTCGCTCACTGACTCGCTGCGCTCGGTCGTTCGGCTGCGGCGAGCGGTATCAGCT
CACTCAAAGGCGGTAATACGGTTATCCACAGAATCAGGGGATAACGCAGGAAAGAACATGTGAGCAAAAG
GCCAGCAAAAGGCCAGGAACCGTAAAAAGGCCGCGTTGCTGGCGTTTTTCCATAGGCTCCGCCCCCCTGA
CGAGCATCACAAAAATCGACGCTCAAGTCAGAGGTGGCGAAACCCGACAGGACTATAAAGATACCAGGCG
TTTCCCCCTGGAAGCTCCCTCGTGCGCTCTCCTGTTCCGACCCTGCCGCTTACCGGATACCTGTCCGCCT
TTCTCCCTTCGGGAAGCGTGGCGCTTTCTCATAGCTCACGCTGTAGGTATCTCAGTTCGGTGTAGGTCGT
TCGCTCCAAGCTGGGCTGTGTGCACGAACCCCCCGTTCAGCCCGACCGCTGCGCCTTATCCGGTAACTAT
CGTCTTGAGTCCAACCCGGTAAGACACGACTTATCGCCACTGGCAGCAGCCACTGGTAACAGGATTAGCA
GAGCGAGGTATGTAGGCGGTGCTACAGAGTTCTTGAAGTGGTGGCCTAACTACGGCTACACTAGAAGAAC
AGTATTTGGTATCTGCGCTCTGCTGAAGCCAGTTACCTTCGGAAAAAGAGTTGGTAGCTCTTGATCCGGC
AAACAAACCACCGCTGGTAGCGGTGGTTTTTTTGTTTGCAAGCAGCAGATTACGCGCAGAAAAAAAGGAT
CTCAAGAAGATCCTTTGATCTTTTCTACGGGGTCTGACGCTCAGTGGAACGAAAACTCACGTTAAGGGAT
TTTGGTCATGAGATTATCAAAAAGGATCTTCACCTAGATCCTTTTAAATTAAAAATGAAGTTTTAAATCA
ATCTAAAGTATATATGAGTAAACTTGGTCTGACAGTTACCAATGCTTAATCAGTGAGGCACCTATCTCAG
CGATCTGTCTATTTCGTTCATCCATAGTTGCCTGACTCCCCGTCGTGTAGATAACTACGATACGGGAGGG
CTTACCATCTGGCCCCAGTGCTGCAATGATACCGCGAGACCCACGCTCACCGGCTCCAGATTTATCAGCA
ATAAACCAGCCAGCCGGAAGGGCCGAGCGCAGAAGTGGTCCTGCAACTTTATCCGCCTCCATCCAGTCTA
TTAATTGTTGCCGGGAAGCTAGAGTAAGTAGTTCGCCAGTTAATAGTTTGCGCAACGTTGTTGCCATTGC
TACAGGCATCGTGGTGTCACGCTCGTCGTTTGGTATGGCTTCATTCAGCTCCGGTTCCCAACGATCAAGG
CGAGTTACATGATCCCCCATGTTGTGCAAAAAAGCGGTTAGCTCCTTCGGTCCTCCGATCGTTGTCAGAA
GTAAGTTGGCCGCAGTGTTATCACTCATGGTTATGGCAGCACTGCATAATTCTCTTACTGTCATGCCATC
CGTAAGATGCTTTTCTGTGACTGGTGAGTACTCAACCAAGTCATTCTGAGAATAGTGTATGCGGCGACCG
AGTTGCTCTTGCCCGGCGTCAATACGGGATAATACCGCGCCACATAGCAGAACTTTAAAAGTGCTCATCA
TTGGAAAACGTTCTTCGGGGCGAAAACTCTCAAGGATCTTACCGCTGTTGAGATCCAGTTCGATGTAACC
CACTCGTGCACCCAACTGATCTTCAGCATCTTTTACTTTCACCAGCGTTTCTGGGTGAGCAAAAACAGGA
AGGCAAAATGCCGCAAAAAAGGGAATAAGGGCGACACGGAAATGTTGAATACTCATACTCTTCCTTTTTC
AATATTATTGAAGCATTTATCAGGGTTATTGTCTCATGAGCGGATACATATTTGAATGTATTTAGAAAAA
TAAACAAATAGGGGTTCCGCGCACATTTCCCCGAAAAGTGCCACCTGACGTCGACGGATCGGGAGATCGA
TCTCCCGATCCCCTAGGGTCGACTCTCAGTACAATCTGCTCTGATGCCGCATAGTTAAGCCAGTATCTGC
TCCCTGCTTGTGTGTTGGAGGTCGCTGAGTAGTGCGCGAGCAAAATTTAAGCTACAACAAGGCAAGGCTT
GACCGACAATTGCATGAAGAATCTGCTTAGGGTTAGGCGTTTTGCGCTGCTTCGCGATGTACGGGCCAGA
TATACGCGTTGACATTGATTATTGACTAGTTATTAATAGTAATCAATTACGGGGTCATTAGTTCATAGCC
CATATATGGAGTTCCGCGTTACATAACTTACGGTAAATGGCCCGCCTGGCTGACCGCCCAACGACCCCCG
CCCATTGACGTCAATAATGACGTATGTTCCCATAGTAACGCCAATAGGGACTTTCCATTGACGTCAATGG
GTGGAGTATTTACGGTAAACTGCCCACTTGGCAGTACATCAAGTGTATC
Features (pLannotate 1.2.2; 16 found; start..end, strand, type, name):
    132..335     +  promoter       CMV promoter: human cytomegalovirus (CMV) immediate early promoter
    377..395     +  promoter       T7 promoter: promoter for bacteriophage T7 RNA polymerase
    409..1095    +  CDS            Apobec1: ABEC1_RAT - Experimental evidence at protein level: Swiss-Prot protein existence level 1. Catalytic component of the apolipoprotein B mRNA editing enzyme complex which is responsible for the postranscriptional editing of a CAA codon for Gln to a UAA codon for stop in the APOB mRNA. May also play a role in the epigenetic regulation of gene expression by participating in DNA demethylation. From Rattus norvegicus (Rat).
   1129..1725    +  CDS            YTHDF2 (fragment): YTHD2_HUMAN - Also known as HGRG8 From Homo sapiens (Human).
   1800..2024    +  polyA_signal   bGH poly(A) signal: bovine growth hormone polyadenylation signal
   2028..2049    +  promoter       SV40 promoter (fragment): SV40 enhancer and early promoter
   2054..2070    +  misc_feature   MCS (fragment): pBluescript multiple cloning site
   2119..2135    -  protein_bind   lac operator: The lac repressor binds to the lac operator to inhibit transcription in E. coli. This inhibition can be relieved by adding lactose or isopropyl-β-D-thiogalactopyranoside (IPTG). lac repressor encoded by lacI
   2143..2173    -  promoter       lac promoter: promoter for the E. coli lac operon
   2188..2209    -  protein_bind   CAP binding site: CAP binding activates transcription in the presence of cAMP. E. coli catabolite activator protein
   2222..2314    -  CDS            lacI (fragment): lac repressor; lacI; The lac repressor binds to the lac operator to inhibit transcription in E. coli. This inhibition can be relieved by adding lactose or isopropyl-β-D-thiogalactopyranoside (IPTG).
   2497..3085    -  rep_origin     ori: high-copy-number ColE1/pMB1/pBR322/pUC origin of replication
   3256..4116    -  CDS            AmpR: β-lactamase; bla; confers resistance to ampicillin, carbenicillin, and related antibiotics
   4117..4221    -  promoter       AmpR promoter: bla
   4292..4336    -  misc_feature   bom (fragment): basis of mobility region from pBR322
   4491..131     +  enhancer       CMV enhancer (across the origin): human cytomegalovirus immediate early enhancer
