[The description below was written by a language model from this plasmid's Addgene catalogue record and pLannotate feature annotations shown in this document.]
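Description:
pCMV-APOBEC1-YTHD422N is a small mammalian expression plasmid (about 4.7 kb) built on a pCMV backbone for transient expression of a cytidine deaminase–m6A reader fusion protein. It is propagated in E. coli through a high-copy ColE1/pUC-type origin and selected with ampicillin via the β-lactamase gene under its native bla promoter. The remaining bacterial elements annotated in the backbone (lac promoter and operator, CAP site, lacI, bom and SV40 promoter fragments) appear to be cloning-vector remnants. No mammalian selection marker is annotated.

The expression cassette is driven by the human cytomegalovirus immediate-early enhancer and promoter, followed by a T7 promoter that could support in vitro transcription, and is terminated by the bovine growth hormone polyadenylation signal. The open reading frame joins APOBEC1 at the N-terminus to a fragment of human YTHDF2 corresponding to the YTH domain. According to the catalogue entry, an HA epitope tag sits at the C-terminus, although it is not separately annotated in the feature table. The catalogue lists the insert species as human, but the annotation matches the APOBEC1 portion to the rat protein. The YTH domain carries a D422N substitution, recorded as enhancing m6A binding.

In this design, the YTH domain recruits the fusion to m6A-modified RNA, and the tethered APOBEC1 deaminates nearby cytidines to uridines, leaving C-to-U edits that mark methylated sites and can be read out by sequencing. The associated publication concerns improved deamination-based m6A detection, and this higher-affinity variant fits that use. Although it is catalogued under CRISPR as well as mammalian expression, no Cas protein or guide RNA element is annotated.
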