Addgene plasmid #194432: pCMV-APOBEC1-YTHD422N
Purpose: APOBEC1 fused to YTHD422N
Depositing lab: Kate Meyer. Depositing organization: Duke University. Publication: Improved Methods for Deamination-Based m(6)A Detection. Zhu H, Yin X, Holley CL, Meyer KD. Front Cell Dev Biol. 2022 Apr 27;10:888279. doi: 10.3389/fcell.2022.888279. eCollection 2022. PubMed 35573664.
Backbone
  Vector backbone: pCMV
  Total vector size (bp): 4726
  Vector type: Mammalian Expression, CRISPR
Growth in bacteria
  Bacterial resistance: Ampicillin, 100 μg/mL
  Growth temperature: 37°C
  Growth strain: DH5alpha
  Copy number: Unknown
Gene/Insert
  Gene/Insert name: APOBEC1-YTHD422N
  Species: H. sapiens (human)
  Mutation: D422N mutation in the YTH domain to enhance m6A binding
  Entrez Gene: APOBEC1 (a.k.a. APO1, APOBEC-1, BEDP, CDAR1, HEPR)
  Tag / fusion protein: APOBEC1-YTHD422N-HA
Terms and licenses: Academic/Nonprofit Terms; Industry Terms: Not Available to Industry
How to cite: pCMV-APOBEC1-YTHD422N was a gift from Kate Meyer (Addgene plasmid # 194432 ; http://n2t.net/addgene:194432 ; RRID:Addgene_194432)
